>Addgene plasmid #22227 | pEBG | addgene full sequence | sequence record 327664 | Addgene NGS Result
GGAAGAGCGCCCAATACGCAAACCGCCTCTCCCCGCGCGTTGGCCGATTCATTAATGCAGCTGGCACGAC
AGGTTTCCCGACTGGAAAGCGGGCAGTGAGCGCAACGCAATTAATGTGAGTTAGCTCACTCATTAGGCAC
CCCAGGCTTTACACTTTATGCTTCCGGCTCGTATGTTGTGTGGAATTGTGAGCGGATAACAATTTCACAC
AGGAAACAGCTATGACCATGATTACGCCAAGCTTAATTCCCTCCCCAGCAGGCAGAAGTATGCAAAGCAT
GCATCTCAATTAGTCAGCAACCATAGTCCCGCCCCTAACTCCGCCCATCCCGCCCCTAACTCCGCCCAGT
TCCGCCCATTCTCCGCCCCATGGCTGACTAATTTTTTTTATTTATGCAGAGGCCGAGGCCGCCTCGGCCT
CTGAGCTATTCCAGAAGTAGTGAGGAGGCTTTTTTGGAGGCCTAGGCTTTTGCAAAAAGCTTTGCAAAGA
TGGATAAAGTTTTAAACAGAGAGGAATCTTTGCAGCTAATGGACCTTCTAGGTCTTGAAAGGAGTGGGAA
TTGGCTCCGGTGCCCGTCAGTGGGCAGAGCGCACATCGCCCACAGTCCCCGAGAAGTTGGGGGGAGGGGT
CGGCAATTGAACCGGTGCCTAGAGAAGGTGGCGCGGGGTAAACTGGGAAAGTGATGTCGTGTACTGGCTC
CGCCTTTTTCCCGAGGGTGGGGGAGAACCGTATATAAGTGCAGTAGTCGCCGTGAACGTTCTTTTTCGCA
ACGGGTTTGCCGCCAGAACACAGGTAAGTGCCGTGTGTGGTTCCCGCGGGCCTGGCCTCTTTACGGGTTA
TGGCCCTTGCGTGCCTTGAATTACTTCCACCTGGCTGCAGTACGTGATTCTTGATCCCGAGCTTCGGGTT
GGAAGTGGGTGGGAGAGTTCGAGGCCTTGCGCTTAAGGAGCCCCTTCGCCTCGTGCTTGAGTTGAGGCCT
GGCCTGGGCGCTGGGGCCGCCGCGTGCGAATCTGGTGGCACCTTCGCGCCTGTCTCGCTGCTTTCGATAA
GTCTCTAGCCATTTAAAATTTTTGATGACCTGCTGCGACGCTTTTTTTCTGGCAAGATAGTCTTGTAAAT
GCGGGCCAAGATCTGCACACTGGTATTTCGGTTTTTGGGGCCGCGGGCGGCGACGGGGCCCGTGCGTCCC
AGCGCACATGTTCGGCGAGGCGGGGCCTGCGAGCGCGGCCACCGAGAATCGGACGGGGGTAGTCTCAAGC
TGGCCGGCCTGCTCTGGTGCCTGGCCTCGCGCCGCCGTGTATCGCCCCGCCCTGGGCGGCAAGGCTGGCC
CGGTCGGCACCAGTTGCGTGAGCGGAAAGATGGCCGCTTCCCGGCCCTGCTGCAGGGAGCTCAAAATGGA
GGACGCGGCGCTCGGGAGAGCGGGCGGGTGAGTCACCCACACAAAGGAAAAGGGCCTTTCCGTCCTCAGC
CGTCGCTTCATGTGACTCCACGGAGTACCGGGCGCCGTCCAGGCACCTCGATTAGTTCTCGAGCTTTTGG
AGTACGTCGTCTTTAGGTTGGGGGGAGGGGTTTTATGCGATGGAGTTTCCCCACACTGAGTGGGTGGAGA
CTGAAGTTAGGCCAGCTTGGCACTTGATGTAATTCTCCTTGGAATTTGCCCTTTTTGAGTTTGGATCTTG
GTTCATTCTCAAGCCTCAGACAGTGGTTCAAAGTTTTTTTCTTCCATTTCAGGTGTCGTGAGGAATTCTC
TAGAGATCCCTCGACCTCGAGATCCATTGTGCTGGATCTACAATGGCCCCTATACTAGGTTATTGGAAAA
TTAAGGGCCTTGTGCAACCCACTCGACTTCTTTTGGAATATCTTGAAGAAAAATATGAAGAGCATTTGTA
TGAGCGCGATGAAGGTGATAAATGGCGAAACAAAAAGTTTGAATTGGGTTTGGAGTTTCCCAATCTTCCT
TATTATATTGATGGTGATGTTAAATTAACACAGTCTATGGCCATCATACGTTATATAGCTGACAAGCACA
ACATGTTGGGTGGTTGTCCAAAAGAGCGTGCAGAGATTTCAATGCTTGAAGGAGCGGTTTTGGATATTAG
ATACGGTGTTTCGAGAATTGCATATAGTAAAGACTTTGAAACTCTCAAAGTTGATTTTCTTAGCAAGCTA
CCTGAAATGCTGAAAATGTTCGAAGATCGTTTATGTCATAAAACATATTTAAATGGTGATCATGTAACCC
ATCCTGACTTCATGTTGTATGACGCTCTTGATGTTGTTTTATACATGGACCCAATGTGCCTGGATGCGTT
CCCAAAATTAGTTTGTTTTAAAAAACGTATTGAAGCTATCCCACAAATTGATAAGTACTTGAAATCCAGC
AAGTATATAGCATGGCCTTTGCAGGGCTGGCAAGCCACGTTTGGTGGTGGCGACCATCCTCCAAAATCGG
ATCTGGTTCCGCGTGGATCCACTAGTGGTACCATCGATGCGGCCGCGACTCTAGAGTGAGGGTCCCCACC
TGGGACCCTTGAGAGTATCAGGTCTCCCACGTGGGAGACAAGAAATCCCTGTTTAATATTTAAACAGCAG
TGTTCCCCATCTGGGTCCTTGCACCCCTCACTCTGGCCTCAGCCGACTGCACAGCGGCCCCTGCATCCCC
TTGGCTGTGAGGCCCCTGGACAAGCAGAGGTGGCCAGAGCTGGGAGGCATGGCCCTGGGGTCCCACGAAT
TTGCTGGGGAATCTCGTTTTTCTTCTTAAGACTTTTGGGACATGGTTTGACTCCCGAACATCACCGACGT
GTCTCCTGTTTTTCTGGGTGGCCTCGGGACACCTGCCCTGCCCCCACGAGGGTCAGGACTGTGACTCTTT
TTAGGGCCAGGCAGGTGCCTGGACATTTGCCTTGCTGGACGGGGACTGGGGATGTGGGAGGGAGCAGACA
GGAGGAATCATGTCAGGCCTGTGTGTGAAAGGAAGCTCCACTGTCACCCTCCACCTCTTCACCCCCCACT
CACCAGTGTCCCCTCCACTGTCACATTGTAACTGAACTTCAGGATAATAAAGTGWTWGCCWCCAAAAAAA
AAAAAAAAAAAAAAAAAAAAAAAAAAAAAAAAAAAAAAAAAAAAAAAAAAAAAAAAAAAAAAAAAAAAAA
AAAAAAAAAAAAACCGAATTCACTGGCCGTCGTTTTACAACGTCGTGACTGGGAAAACCCTGGCGTTACC
CAACTTAATCGCCTTGCAGCACATCCCCCTTTCGCCAGCTGGCGTAATAGCGAAGAGGCCCGCACCGATC
GCCCTTCCCAACAGTTGCGCAGCCTGAATGGCGAATGGCGCCTGATGCGGTATTTTCTCCTTACGCATCT
GTGCGGTATTTCACACCGCATA
[95 nt withheld, positions 3383-3477]
T
[46 nt withheld, positions 3479-3524]
C
[141 nt withheld, positions 3526-3666]
CCTTTGACGTTGGAGTCCACGTTCTTT
[37 nt withheld, positions 3694-3730]
ACTCTATCTCGGGCTATTCTTTTGATTTATAAGGGATTTTGCCGATTTCGGTCTATTGGTTAAAAAATGA
GCTGATTTAACAAAAATTTAACGCGAATTTTAACAAAATATTAACGTTTACAATTTTATGGTGCACTCTC
AGTACAATCTGCTCTGATGCCGCATAGTTAAGCCAGCCCCGACACCCGCCAACACCCGCTGACGCGCCCT
GACGGGCTTGTCTGCTCCCGGCATCCGCTTACAGACAAGCTGTGACCGTCTCCGGGAGCTGCATGTGTCA
GAGGTTTTCACCGTCATCACCGAAACGCGCGAGACGAAAGGGCCTCGTGATACGCCTATTTTTATAGGTT
AATGTCATGATAATAATGGTTTCTTAGACGTCAGGTGGCACTTTTCGGGGAAATGTGCGCGGAACCCCTA
TTTGTTTATTTTTCTAAATACATTCAAATATGTATCCGCTCATGAGACAATAACCCTGATAAATGCTTCA
ATAATATTGAAAAAGGAAGAGTATGAGTATTCAACATTTCCGTGTCGCCCTTATTCCCTTTTTTGCGGCA
TTTTGCCTTCCTGTTTTTGCTCACCCAGAAACGCTGGTGAAAGTAAAAGATGCTGAAGATCAGTTGGGTG
CACGAGTGGGTTACATCGAACTGGATCTCAACAGCGGTAAGATCCTTGAGAGTTTTCGCCCCGAAGAACG
TTTTCCAATGATGAGCACTTTTAAAGTTCTGCTATGTGGCGCGGTATTATCCCGTATTGACGCCGGGCAA
GAGCAACTCGGTCGCCGCATACACTATTCTCAGAATGACTTGGTTGAGTACTCACCAGTCACAGAAAAGC
ATCTTACGGATGGCATGACAGTAAGAGAATTATGCAGTGCTGCCATAACCATGAGTGATAACACTGCGGC
CAACTTACTTCTGACAACGATCGGAGGACCGAAGGAGCTAACCGCTTTTTTGCACAACATGGGGGATCAT
GTAACTCGCCTTGATCGTTGGGAACCGGAGCTGAATGAAGCCATACCAAACGACGAGCGTGACACCACGA
TGCCTGTAGCAATGGCAACAACGTTGCGCAAACTATTAACTGGCGAACTACTTACTCTAGCTTCCCGGCA
ACAATTAATAGACTGGATGGAGGCGGATAAAGTTGCAGGACCACTTCTGCGCTCGGCCCTTCCGGCTGGC
TGGTTTATTGCTGATAAATCTGGAGCCGGTGAGCGTGGGTCTCGCGGTATCATTGCAGCACTGGGGCCAG
ATGGTAAGCCCTCCCGTATCGTAGTTATCTACACGACGGGGAGTCAGGCAACTATGGATGAACGAAATAG
ACAGATCGCTGAGATAGGTGCCTCACTGATTAAGCATTGGTAACTGTCAGACCAAGTTTACTCATATATA
CTTTAGATTGATTTAAAACTTCATTTTTAATTTAAAAGGATCTAGGTGAAGATCCTTTTTGATAATCTCA
TGACCAAAATCCCTTAACGTGAGTTTTCGTTCCACTGAGCGTCAGACCCCGTAGAAAAGATCAAAGGATC
TTCTTGAGATCCTTTTTTTCTGCGCGTAATCTGCTGCTTGCAAACAAAAAAACCACCGCTACCAGCGGTG
GTTTGTTTGCCGGATCAAGAGCTACCAACTCTTTTTCCGAAGGTAACTGGCTTCAGCAGAGCGCAGATAC
CAAATACTGTTCTTCTAGTGTAGCCGTAGTTAGGCCACCACTTCAAGAACTCTGTAGCACCGCCTACATA
CCTCGCTCTGCTAATCCTGTTACCAGTGGCTGCTGCCAGTGGCGATAAGTCGTGTCTTACCGGGTTGGAC
TCAAGACGATAGTTACCGGATAAGGCGCAGCGGTCGGGCTGAACGGGGGGTTCGTGCACACAGCCCAGCT
TGGAGCGAACGACCTACACCGAACTGAGATACCTACAGCGTGAGCTATGAGAAAGCGCCACGCTTCCCGA
AGGGAGAAAGGCGGACAGGTATCCGGTAAGCGGCAGGGTCGGAACAGGAGAGCGCACGAGGGAGCTTCCA
GGGGGAAACGCCTGGTATCTTTATAGTCCTGTCGGGTTTCGCCACCTCTGACTTGAGCGTCGATTTTTGT
GATGCTCGTCAGGGGGGCGGAGCCTATGGAAAAACGCCAGCAACGCGGCCTTTTTACGGTTCCTGGCCTT
TTGCTGGCCTTTTGCTCACATGTTCTTTCCTGCGTTATCCCCTGATTCTGTGGATAACCGTATTACCGCC
TTTGAGTGAGCTGATACCGCTCGCCGCAGCCGAACGACCGAGCGCAGCGAGTCAGTGAGCGAGGAAGC
Features (pLannotate 1.2.2; 17 found; start..end, strand, type, name):
      7..99      +  CDS            lacI (fragment): lac repressor; lacI; The lac repressor binds to the lac operator to inhibit transcription in E. coli. This inhibition can be relieved by adding lactose or isopropyl-β-D-thiogalactopyranoside (IPTG).
    112..133     +  protein_bind   CAP binding site: CAP binding activates transcription in the presence of cAMP. E. coli catabolite activator protein
    148..178     +  promoter       lac promoter: promoter for the E. coli lac operon
    186..202     +  protein_bind   lac operator: The lac repressor binds to the lac operator to inhibit transcription in E. coli. This inhibition can be relieved by adding lactose or isopropyl-β-D-thiogalactopyranoside (IPTG). lac repressor encoded by lacI
    258..468     +  promoter       SV40 promoter: SV40 early promoter
    490..556     +  CDS            small t antigen (fragment): SV40 (simian virus 40) small t antigen
    563..1741    +  promoter       EF-1α promoter: strong constitutive promoter for human elongation factor EF-1α
   1797..2447    +  CDS            GST: glutathione S-transferase from Schistosoma japonicum
   2505..2597    +  ncRNA          G-CSF SLDE: Accession: RF00183 - G-CSF factor stem-loop destabilising element (SLDE)
   3168..3325    +  CDS            lacZα (fragment): LacZα fragment of β-galactosidase; lacZ fragment
   3331..3382    -  misc_feature   bom (fragment): basis of mobility region from pBR322
   3401..3856    +  rep_origin     f1 ori (sequence partly withheld): f1 bacteriophage origin of replication; arrow indicates direction of (+) strand synthesis
   3857..3906    -  misc_feature   bom (fragment): basis of mobility region from pBR322
   4008..4043    -  CDS            rop (fragment): Rop protein, which maintains plasmids at low copy number; rop
   4138..4242    +  promoter       AmpR promoter: bla
   4243..5103    +  CDS            AmpR: β-lactamase; bla; confers resistance to ampicillin, carbenicillin, and related antibiotics
   5274..5862    +  rep_origin     ori: high-copy-number ColE1/pMB1/pBR322/pUC origin of replication
