>Addgene plasmid #22227 | pEBG | analyzer sequence | sequence record 10187
AGCGCCCAATACGCAAACCGCCTCTCCCCGCGCGTTGGCCGATTCATTAATGCAGCTGGCACGACAGGTT
TCCCGACTGGAAAGCGGGCAGTGAGCGCAACGCAATTAATGTGAGTTAGCTCACTCATTAGGCACCCCAG
GCTTTACACTTTATGCTTCCGGCTCGTATGTTGTGTGGAATTGTGAGCGGATAACAATTTCACACAGGAA
ACAGCTATGACCATGATTACGCCAAGCTTCCAGGCTCCCCAGCAGGCAGAAGTATGCAAAGCATGCATCT
CAATTAGTCAGCAACCATAGTCCCGCCCCTAACTCCGCCCATCCCGCCCCTAACTCCGCCCAGTTCCGCC
CATTCTCCGCCCCATGGCTGACTAATTTTTTTTATTTATGCAGAGGCCGAGGCCGCCTCGGCCTCTGAGC
TATTCCAGAAGTAGTGAGGAGGCTTTTTTGGAGGCCTAGGCTTTTGCAAAAAGCTTTGCAAAGATGGATA
AAGTTTTAAACAGAGAGGAATCTTTGCAGCTAATGGACCTTCTAGGTCTTGAAAGGAGTGGGAATTGGCT
CCGGTGCCCGTCAGTGGGCAGAGCGCACATCGCCCACAGTCCCCGAGAAGTTGGGGGGAGGGGTCGGCAA
TTGAACCGGTGCCTAGAGAAGGTGGCGCGGGGTAAACTGGGAAAGTGATGTCGTGTACTGGCTCCGCCTT
TTTCCCGAGGGTGGGGGAGAACCGTATATAAGTGCAGTAGTCGCCGTGAACGTTCTTTTTCGCAACGGGT
TTGCCGCCAGAACACAGGTAAGTGCCGTGTGTGGTTCCCGCGGGCCTGGCCTCTTTACGGGTTATGGCCC
TTGCGTGCCTTGAATTACTTCCACGCCCCTGGCTGCAGTACGTGATTCTTGATCCCGAGCTTCGGGTTGG
AAGTGGGTGGGAGAGTTCGAGGCCTTGCGCTTAAGGAGCCCCTTCGCCTCGTGCTTGAGTTGAGGCCTGG
CCTGGGCGCTGGGGCCGCCGCGTGCGAATCTGGTGGCACCTTCGCGCCTGTCTCGCTGCTTTCGATAAGT
CTCTAGCCATTTAAAATTTTTGATGACCTGCTGCGACGCTTTTTTTCTGGCAAGATAGTCTTGTAAATGC
GGGCCAAGATCTGCACACTGGTATTTCGGTTTTTGGGGCCGCGGGCGGCGACGGGGCCCGTGCGTCCCAG
CGCACATGTTCGGCGAGGCGGGGCCTGCGAGCGCGGCCACCGAGAATCGGACGGGGGTAGTCTCAAGCTG
GCCGGCCTGCTCTGGTGCCTGGCCTCGCGCCGCCGTGTATCGCCCCGCCCTGGGCGGCAAGGCTGGCCCG
GTCGGCACCAGTTGCGTGAGCGGAAAGATGGCCGCTTCCCGGCCCTGCTGCAGGGAGCTCAAAATGGAGG
ACGCGGCGCTCGGGAGAGCGGGCGGGTGAGTCACCCACACAAAGGAAAAGGGCCTTTCCGTCCTCAGCCG
TCGCTTCATGTGACTCCACGGAGTACCGGGCGCCGTCCAGGCACCTCGATTAGTTCTCGAGCTTTTGGAG
TACGTCGTCTTTAGGTTGGGGGGAGGGGTTTTATGCGATGGAGTTTCCCCACACTGAGTGGGTGGAGACT
GAAGTTAGGCCAGCTTGGCACTTGATGTAATTCTCCTTGGAATTTGCCCTTTTTGAGTTTGGATCTTGGT
TCATTCTCAAGCCTCAGACAGTGGTTCAAAGTTTTTTTCTTCCATTTCAGGTGTCGTGAGGAATTCTCTA
GAGATCCCTCGACCTCGAGATCCATTGTGCTGGATCTACAATGGCCCCTATACTAGGTTATTGGAAAATT
AAGGGCCTTGTGCAACCCACTCGACTTCTTTTGGAATATCTTGAAGAAAAATATGAAGAGCATTTGTATG
AGCGCGATGAAGGTGATAAATGGCGAAACAAAAAGTTTGAATTGGGTTTGGAGTTTCCCAATCTTCCTTA
TTATATTGATGGTGATGTTAAATTAACACAGTCTATGGCCATCATACGTTATATAGCTGACAAGCACAAC
ATGTTGGGTGGTTGTCCAAAAGAGCGTGCAGAGATTTCAATGCTTGAAGGAGCGGTTTTGGATATTAGAT
ACGGTGTTTCGAGAATTGCATATAGTAAAGACTTTGAAACTCTCAAAGTTGATTTTCTTAGCAAGCTACC
TGAAATGCTGAAAATGTTCGAAGATCGTTTATGTCATAAAACATATTTAAATGGTGATCATGTAACCCAT
CCTGACTTCATGTTGTATGACGCTCTTGATGTTGTTTTATACATGGACCCAATGTGCCTGGATGCGTTCC
CAAAATTAGTTTGTTTTAAAAAACGTATTGAAGCTATCCCACAAATTGATAAGTACTTGAAATCCAGCAA
GTATATAGCATGGCCTTTGCAGGGCTGGCAAGCCACGTTTGGTGGTGGCGACCATCCTCCAAAATCGGAT
CTGGTTCCGCGTGGATCCACTAGTGGTACCATCGATGCGGCCGCGACTCTAGAGTGAGGGTCCCCACCTG
GGACCCTTGAGAGTATCAGGTCTCCCACGTGGGAGACAAGAAATCCCTGTTTAATATTTAAACAGCAGTG
TTCCCCATCTGGGTCCTTGCACCCCTCACTCTGGCCTCAGCCGACTGCACAGCGGCCCCTGCATCCCCTT
GGCTGTGAGGCCCCTGGACAAGCAGAGGTGGCCAGAGCTGGGAGGCATGGCCCTGGGGTCCCACGAATTT
GCTGGGGAATCTCGTTTTTCTTCTTAAGACTTTTGGGACATGGTTTGACTCCCGAACATCACCGACGCGT
CTCCTGTTTTTCTGGGTGGCCTCGGGACACCTGCCCTGCCCCCACGAGGGTCAGGACTGTGACTCTTTTT
AGGGCCAGGCAGGTGCCTGGACATTTGCCTTGCTGGACGGGGACTGGGGATGTGGGAGGGAGCAGACAGG
AGGAATCATGTCAGGCCTGTGTGTGAAAGGAAGCTCCACTGTCACCCTCCACCTCTTCACCCCCCACTCA
CCAGTGTCCCCTCCACTGTCACATTGTAACTGAACTTCAGGATAATAAAGTGTTTGCCTCCAAAAAAAAA
AAAAAAAAAAAAAAAAAAAAAAAAAAAAAAAAAAAAAAAAAAAAAAAAAAAAAAAAAAAAAAAAAAAAAA
AAAAAAAAAAAGAATTCACTGGCCGTCGTTTTACAACGTCGTGACTGGGAAAACCCTGGCGTTACCCAAC
TTAATCGCCTTGCAGCACATCCCCCTTTCGCCAGCTGGCGTAATAGCGAAGAGGCCCGCACCGATCGCCC
TTCCCAACAGTTGCGCAGCCTGAATGGCGAATGGCGCCTGATGCGGTATTTTCTCCTTACGCATCTGTGC
GGTATTTCACACCGCATA
[142 nt withheld, positions 3379-3520]
C
[141 nt withheld, positions 3522-3662]
CCTTTGACGTTGGAGTCCACGTTCTTT
[37 nt withheld, positions 3690-3726]
ACCCTATCTCGGGCTATTCTTTTGATTTATAAGGGATTTTGCCGATTTCGGCCTATTGGTTAAAAAATGA
GCTGATTTAACAAAAATTTAACGCGAATTTTAACAAAATATTAACGTTTACAATTTTATGGTGCACTCTC
AGTACAATCTGCTCTGATGCCGCATAGTTAAGCCAGCCCCGACACCCGCCAACACCCGCTGACGCGCCCT
GACGGGCTTGTCTGCTCCCGGCATCCGCTTACAGACAAGCTGTGACCGTCTCCGGGAGCTGCATGTGTCA
GAGGTTTTCACCGTCATCACCGAAACGCGCGAGACGAAAGGGCCTCGTGATACGCCTATTTTTATAGGTT
AATGTCATGATAATAATGGTTTCTTAGACGTCAGGTGGCACTTTTCGGGGAAATGTGCGCGGAACCCCTA
TTTGTTTATTTTTCTAAATACATTCAAATATGTATCCGCTCATGAGACAATAACCCTGATAAATGCTTCA
ATAATATTGAAAAAGGAAGAGTATGAGTATTCAACATTTCCGTGTCGCCCTTATTCCCTTTTTTGCGGCA
TTTTGCCTTCCTGTTTTTGCTCACCCAGAAACGCTGGTGAAAGTAAAAGATGCTGAAGATCAGTTGGGTG
CACGAGTGGGTTACATCGAACTGGATCTCAACAGCGGTAAGATCCTTGAGAGTTTTCGCCCCGAAGAACG
TTTTCCAATGATGAGCACTTTTAAAGTTCTGCTATGTGGCGCGGTATTATCCCGTATTGACGCCGGGCAA
GAGCAACTCGGTCGCCGCATACACTATTCTCAGAATGACTTGGTTGAGTACTCACCAGTCACAGAAAAGC
ATCTTACGGATGGCATGACAGTAAGAGAATTATGCAGTGCTGCCATAACCATGAGTGATAACACTGCGGC
CAACTTACTTCTGACAACGATCGGAGGACCGAAGGAGCTAACCGCTTTTTTGCACAACATGGGGGATCAT
GTAACTCGCCTTGATCGTTGGGAACCGGAGCTGAATGAAGCCATACCAAACGACGAGCGTGACACCACGA
TGCCTGTAGCAATGGCAACAACGTTGCGCAAACTATTAACTGGCGAACTACTTACTCTAGCTTCCCGGCA
ACAATTAATAGACTGGATGGAGGCGGATAAAGTTGCAGGACCACTTCTGCGCTCGGCCCTTCCGGCTGGC
TGGTTTATTGCTGATAAATCTGGAGCCGGTGAGCGTGGGTCTCGCGGTATCATTGCAGCACTGGGGCCAG
ATGGTAAGCCCTCCCGTATCGTAGTTATCTACACGACGGGGAGTCAGGCAACTATGGATGAACGAAATAG
ACAGATCGCTGAGATAGGTGCCTCACTGATTAAGCATTGGTAACTGTCAGACCAAGTTTACTCATATATA
CTTTAGATTGATTTAAAACTTCATTTTTAATTTAAAAGGATCTAGGTGAAGATCCTTTTTGATAATCTCA
TGACCAAAATCCCTTAACGTGAGTTTTCGTTCCACTGAGCGTCAGACCCCGTAGAAAAGATCAAAGGATC
TTCTTGAGATCCTTTTTTTCTGCGCGTAATCTGCTGCTTGCAAACAAAAAAACCACCGCTACCAGCGGTG
GTTTGTTTGCCGGATCAAGAGCTACCAACTCTTTTTCCGAAGGTAACTGGCTTCAGCAGAGCGCAGATAC
CAAATACTGTCCTTCTAGTGTAGCCGTAGTTAGGCCACCACTTCAAGAACTCTGTAGCACCGCCTACATA
CCTCGCTCTGCTAATCCTGTTACCAGTGGCTGCTGCCAGTGGCGATAAGTCGTGTCTTACCGGGTTGGAC
TCAAGACGATAGTTACCGGATAAGGCGCAGCGGTCGGGCTGAACGGGGGGTTCGTGCACACAGCCCAGCT
TGGAGCGAACGACCTACACCGAACTGAGATACCTACAGCGTGAGCTATGAGAAAGCGCCACGCTTCCCGA
AGGGAGAAAGGCGGACAGGTATCCGGTAAGCGGCAGGGTCGGAACAGGAGAGCGCACGAGGGAGCTTCCA
GGGGGAAACGCCTGGTATCTTTATAGTCCTGTCGGGTTTCGCCACCTCTGACTTGAGCGTCGATTTTTGT
GATGCTCGTCAGGGGGGCGGAGCCTATGGAAAAACGCCAGCAACGCGGCCTTTTTACGGTTCCTGGCCTT
TTGCTGGCCTTTTGCTCACATGTTCTTTCCTGCGTTATCCCCTGATTCTGTGGATAACCGTATTACCGCC
TTTGAGTGAGCTGATACCGCTCGCCGCAGCCGAACGACCGAGCGCAGCGAGTCAGTGAGCGAGGAAGC
Features (pLannotate 1.2.2; 17 found; start..end, strand, type, name):
      2..94      +  CDS            lacI (fragment): lac repressor; lacI; The lac repressor binds to the lac operator to inhibit transcription in E. coli. This inhibition can be relieved by adding lactose or isopropyl-β-D-thiogalactopyranoside (IPTG).
    107..128     +  protein_bind   CAP binding site: CAP binding activates transcription in the presence of cAMP. E. coli catabolite activator protein
    143..173     +  promoter       lac promoter: promoter for the E. coli lac operon
    181..197     +  protein_bind   lac operator: The lac repressor binds to the lac operator to inhibit transcription in E. coli. This inhibition can be relieved by adding lactose or isopropyl-β-D-thiogalactopyranoside (IPTG). lac repressor encoded by lacI
    252..462     +  promoter       SV40 promoter: SV40 early promoter
    484..550     +  CDS            small t antigen (fragment): SV40 (simian virus 40) small t antigen
    558..1739    +  promoter       EF-1α promoter: strong constitutive promoter for human elongation factor EF-1α
   1795..2445    +  CDS            GST: glutathione S-transferase from Schistosoma japonicum
   2503..2595    +  ncRNA          G-CSF SLDE: Accession: RF00183 - G-CSF factor stem-loop destabilising element (SLDE)
   3164..3321    +  CDS            lacZα (fragment): LacZα fragment of β-galactosidase; lacZ fragment
   3327..3378    -  misc_feature   bom (fragment): basis of mobility region from pBR322
   3397..3777    +  rep_origin     M13 ori (sequence partly withheld): M13 bacteriophage origin of replication; arrow indicates direction of (+) strand synthesis
   3853..3902    -  misc_feature   bom (fragment): basis of mobility region from pBR322
   4004..4039    -  CDS            rop (fragment): Rop protein, which maintains plasmids at low copy number; rop
   4134..4238    +  promoter       AmpR promoter: bla
   4239..5099    +  CDS            AmpR: β-lactamase; bla; confers resistance to ampicillin, carbenicillin, and related antibiotics
   5270..5858    +  rep_origin     ori: high-copy-number ColE1/pMB1/pBR322/pUC origin of replication
