[The description below was written by a language model from this plasmid's Addgene catalogue record and pLannotate feature annotations shown in this document.]
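Description:
pEBG is an empty mammalian expression backbone of about 6 kb, derived from pEBB, for producing proteins as N-terminal glutathione S-transferase (GST) fusions in mammalian cells. It is propagated in E. coli through a high-copy ColE1/pUC-type origin and selected with ampicillin via the β-lactamase gene and its own promoter. A filamentous phage origin is also present, annotated as f1 in one sequence record and M13 in the other, and in principle allows single-stranded DNA production. No mammalian selection marker is annotated, which fits transient transfection, although the record does not say this explicitly.

The expression cassette is driven by the strong constitutive human EF-1α promoter, followed by the Schistosoma japonicum GST coding sequence. Genes of interest are inserted downstream of GST at a BamHI site, which the record lists as both the 5′ and 3′ cloning site, so that the product carries GST at its amino terminus. Downstream of the cloning region lies a sequence matching the G-CSF stem-loop destabilising element, presumably part of a G-CSF-derived 3′ untranslated region. No polyadenylation signal is annotated separately. Upstream of EF-1α are an SV40 early promoter region and a short small t antigen fragment. Residual cloning-vector remnants also appear, namely lacI, lacZα, rop and bom fragments and the lac promoter/operator, and none of these has an evident role in the mammalian cassette. The two sequence records differ by only a few nucleotides and give essentially identical feature maps.

The GST tag allows fusion proteins to be captured on glutathione resin, for pull-down of interacting partners or affinity purification from mammalian lysates. The associated publication concerns signalling by SH2/SH3 adapter proteins.
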