Addgene plasmid #22227: pEBG
Purpose: (Empty Backbone) GST fusion vector
Depositing lab: David Baltimore. Depositing organization: California Institute of Technology. Publication: Differential inhibition of signaling pathways by dominant-negative SH2/SH3 adapter proteins. Tanaka M, Gupta R, Mayer BJ. Mol Cell Biol. 1995 Dec . 15(12):6829-37. PubMed 8524249.
Backbone
  Vector backbone: pEBB
  Backbone size (bp): 6000
  Vector type: Mammalian Expression
Growth in bacteria
  Bacterial resistance: Ampicillin, 100 μg/mL
  Growth temperature: 37°C
  Growth strain: DH5alpha
  Copy number: Unknown
Gene/Insert
  Gene/Insert name: None
  Tag / fusion protein: GST (N terminal on backbone)
  Cloning method: Restriction Enzyme; 5′ cloning site BamHI (unknown if destroyed); 3′ cloning site BamHI (unknown if destroyed)
  Sequencing primers: 5′ EF-1a Forward
Terms and licenses: Academic/Nonprofit Terms; Industry Terms: Not Available to Industry
How to cite: pEBG was a gift from David Baltimore (Addgene plasmid # 22227 ; http://n2t.net/addgene:22227 ; RRID:Addgene_22227)
