>Addgene plasmid #22227 | pEBG | addgene partial sequence | sequence record 126709 | EF1a-F 5'-TCAAGCCTCAGACAGTGGTTC-3'
ATTCTCTAGAGATCCCTCGACCTCGAGATCCATTGTGCTGGATCTACAATGGCCCCTATACTAGGTTATT
GGAAAATTAAGGGCCTTGTGCAACCCACTCGACTTCTTTTGGAATATCTTGAAGAAAAATATGAAGAGCA
TTTGTATGAGCGCGATGAAGGTGATAAATGGCGAAACAAAAAGTTTGAATTGGGTTTGGAGTTTCCCAAT
CTTCCTTATTATATTGATGGTGATGTTAAATTAACACAGTCTATGGCCATCATACGTTATATAGCTGACA
AGCACAACATGTTGGGTGGTTGTCCAAAAGAGCGTGCAGAGATTTCAATGCTTGAAGGAGCGGTTTTGGA
TATTAGATACGGTGTTTCGAGAATTGCATATAGTAAAGACTTTGAAACTCTCAAAGTTGATTTTCTTAGC
AAGCTACCTGAAATGCTGAAAATGTTCGAAGATCGTTTATGTCATAAAACATATTTAAATGGTGATCATG
TAACCCATCCTGACTTCATGTTGTATGACGCTCTTGATGTTGTTTTATACATGGACCCAATGTGCCTGGA
TGCGTTCCCAAAATTAGTTTGTTTTAAAAAACGTATTGAAGCTATCCCACAAATTGATAAGTACTTGAAA
TCCAGCAAGTATATAGCATGGCCTTTGCAGGGCTGGCAAGCCACGTTTGGTGGTGGCGACCATCCTCCAA
AATCGGATCTGGTTCCGCGTGGATCCACTAGTGGTACCATCGATGCGGCCGCGACTCTAGAGTGAGGGTC
CCCACCTGGGACCCTTGAGAGTATCAGGTCTCCCACGTGGGAGACAAGAAATCCCTGTTTAATATTTAAA
CAGCAGTGTTCCCCATCTGGGTCCTTGCACCCCTCACTCTGGCCTCAGCCGACTGCACAGCGG
